Addgene plasmid #192570: hSyn-somAion-citrine
Purpose: AAV-vector for optogenetic long-term silencing of neurons
Depositing lab: Simon Wiegert. Depositing organization: Universitaetsklinikum Hamburg-Eppendorf. Publication: Aion is a bistable anion-conducting channelrhodopsin that provides temporally extended and reversible neuronal silencing. Rodriguez-Rozada S, Wietek J, Tenedini F, Sauter K, Dhiman N, Hegemann P, Soba P, Wiegert JS. Commun Biol. 2022 Jul 9;5(1):687. doi: 10.1038/s42003-022-03636-x. PubMed 35810216.
Backbone
  Vector backbone: pAAV2
  Backbone size w/o insert (bp): 4369
  Vector type: Mammalian Expression, AAV
Growth in bacteria
  Bacterial resistance: Ampicillin, 100 μg/mL
  Growth temperature: 37°C
  Growth strain: NEB Stable
  Copy number: High Copy
Gene/Insert
  Gene/Insert name: somAion
  Species: Synthetic; Chlamydomonas reinhardtii
  Insert size (bp): 1854
  Mutation: T59S, E83N, E90Q, E101S, V117R, E123S, C128A,D156C, T159G, G163A, V242R, T246N, N258Q, E273S
  Promoter: human synapsin
  Tag / fusion protein: Citrine - soma-targeting motif from Kv2.1 channel (C terminal on insert)
  Cloning method: Restriction Enzyme; 5′ cloning site EcoRI (not destroyed); 3′ cloning site HindIII (not destroyed)
Terms and licenses: Academic/Nonprofit Terms; Industry Terms: Not Available to Industry
How to cite: hSyn-somAion-citrine was a gift from Simon Wiegert (Addgene plasmid # 192570 ; http://n2t.net/addgene:192570 ; RRID:Addgene_192570)
