[The description below was written by a language model from this plasmid's Addgene catalogue record and pLannotate feature annotations shown in this document.]
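Description:
hSyn-somAion-citrine is an AAV transfer plasmid built on a pAAV2 backbone for neuron-specific expression of a soma-targeted, anion-conducting channelrhodopsin used for long-lasting optogenetic silencing. The plasmid (about 6.2 kb) is maintained in E. coli through a high-copy ColE1/pUC-type origin and selected with ampicillin via the β-lactamase gene. An f1 origin is also present. The expression cassette lies between two AAV2 inverted terminal repeats, which allow it to be packaged into recombinant AAV particles when replication and capsid functions are supplied in trans. The short lacZα, lacI and SV40 large T antigen matches in the feature table appear to be small backbone remnants rather than functional elements.

Within the ITRs, the human synapsin I promoter restricts expression to neurons. It drives somAion, a synthetic derivative of Chlamydomonas reinhardtii channelrhodopsin-2 carrying fourteen recorded substitutions, including changes at C128 and D156. The annotation tool recognises only fragments of the opsin as ChR2, probably because of this extensive engineering. According to the associated publication title, Aion is a bistable anion-conducting channelrhodopsin that provides temporally extended and reversible silencing. The opsin is fused at its C terminus to the yellow fluorescent protein Citrine, followed by a segment of the Kv2.1 (Kcnb1) potassium channel that serves as a soma-targeting motif, so expressing cells can be identified by fluorescence. A WPRE downstream of the coding sequence enhances transcript stability and expression, and a bovine growth hormone polyadenylation signal terminates the transcript. The insert sits between retained EcoRI and HindIII sites. The construct is intended for producing AAV to silence defined neuronal populations with light over extended periods.
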