Features (pLannotate 1.2.2; 16 found; start..end, strand, type, name):
    215..284     -  CDS            lacZα (fragment): LacZα fragment of β-galactosidase; lacZ fragment
    279..411     -  repeat_region  AAV2 ITR (fragment): inverted terminal repeat of adeno-associated virus serotype 2 inverted
    511..958     +  promoter       hSyn promoter: human synapsin I promoter; confers neuron-specific expression (Kügler et al., 2003)
    984..1017    +  CDS            ChR2(H134R) (fragment): H134R mutant of an N-terminal fragment of channelrhodopsin-2 from the alga Chlamydomonas reinhardtii (Nagel et al., 2005) blue light-activated cation channel
   1555..1910    +  CDS            ChR2 (fragment): N-terminal fragment of channelrhodopsin-2 from the alga Chlamydomonas reinhardtii (Nagel et al., 2003) blue light-activated cation channel
   1926..2639    +  CDS            Citrine: Citrine is a basic (constitutively fluorescent) yellow fluorescent protein published in 2001, derived from Aequorea victoria. It has moderate acid sensitivity.
   2640..2834    +  CDS            Kcnb1 (fragment): KCNB1_RAT - Experimental evidence at protein level: Swiss-Prot protein existence level 1. Voltage-gated potassium channel that mediates transmembrane potassium transport in excitable membranes, primarily in the brain, but also in the pancreas and cardiovascular system. Contributes to the regulation of the action potential (AP) repolarization, duration and frequency of repetitive AP firing in neurons, muscle cells and endocrine cells and plays a role in homeostatic attenuation of electrical excitability throughout the brain (PubMed:10024359, PubMed:10618149, PubMed:12451110, PubMed:17379638, Pu
   2856..3444    +  misc_feature   WPRE: woodchuck hepatitis virus posttranscriptional regulatory element
   3485..3692    +  polyA_signal   bGH poly(A) signal: bovine growth hormone polyadenylation signal
   3723..3791    -  CDS            large T antigen (fragment): large T antigen from SV40 (simian virus 40)
   3862..3995    +  repeat_region  AAV2 ITR: inverted terminal repeat of adeno-associated virus serotype 2 inverted
   3989..4045    -  CDS            lacI (fragment): lac repressor; lacI; The lac repressor binds to the lac operator to inhibit transcription in E. coli. This inhibition can be relieved by adding lactose or isopropyl-β-D-thiogalactopyranoside (IPTG).
   4228..4816    -  rep_origin     ori: high-copy-number ColE1/pMB1/pBR322/pUC origin of replication
   4987..5847    -  CDS            AmpR: β-lactamase; bla; confers resistance to ampicillin, carbenicillin, and related antibiotics
   5848..5952    -  promoter       AmpR promoter: bla
   6005..210     -  rep_origin     f1 ori (across the origin) (sequence partly withheld): f1 bacteriophage origin of replication; arrow indicates direction of (+) strand synthesis
>Addgene plasmid #192570 | hSyn-somAion-citrine | addgene full sequence | sequence record 379299 | Addgene NGS Result
[85 nt withheld, positions 1-85]
G
[124 nt withheld, positions 87-210]
CCCATTCGCCATTCAGGCTGCGCAACTGTTGGGAAGGGCGATCGGTGCGGGCCTCTTCGCTATTACGCCA
GCTGCGCGCTCGCTCGCTCACTGAGGCCGCCCGGGCAAAGCCCGGGCGTCGGGCGACCTTTGGTCGCCCG
GCCTCAGTGAGCGAGCGAGCGCGCAGAGAGGGAGTGGCCAACTCCATCACTAGGGGTTCCTTGTAGTTAA
TGATTAACCCGCCATGCTACTTATCTACGTAGCCATGCTCTAGGAAGATCGTAGGTTAATTAATCTAGAC
TGCAGAGGGCCCTGCGTATGAGTGCAAGTGGGTTTTAGGACCAGGATGAGGCGGGGTGGGGGTGCCTACC
TGACGACCGACCCCGACCCACTGGACAAGCACCCAACCCCCATTCCCCAAATTGCGCATCCCCTATCAGA
GAGGGGGAGGGGAAACAGGATGCGGCGAGGCGCGTGCGCACTGCCAGCTTCAGCACCGCGGACAGTGCCT
TCGCCCCCGCCTGGCGGCGCGCGCCACCGCCGCCTCAGCACTGAAGGCGCGCTGACGTCACTCGCCGGTC
CCCCGCAAACTCCCCTTCCCGGCCACCTTGGTCGCGTCCGCGCCGCCGCCGGCCCAGCCGGACCGCACCA
CGCGAGGCGCGAGATAGGGGGGCACGGGCGCGACCATCTGCGCTGCGGCGCCGGCGACTCAGCGCTGCCT
CAGTCTGCGGTGGGCAGCGGAGGAGTCGTGTCGTGCCTGAGAGCGCAGTCGAATTCAAGCTGCTAGCGCC
ACCATGGACTATGGCGGCGCTTTGTCTGCCGTCGGACTCTTCCAAACCTCATACACTCTTGAGAACAATG
GTTCTGTTATTTGCATCCCGAACAACGGCCAGTGCTTCTGCTTGGCTTGGCTTAAATCCAACGGAACAAA
TGCCGAGAAGTTGGCTGCCAACATTCTGCAGTGGATTTCTTTTGCGCTTTCAGCGCTCTGCCTGATGTTC
TACGGCTACCAGACCTGGAAGTCTACTTGCGGCTGGGAGAACATTTACGTGGCCACGATCCAGATGATCA
AGTTCATCATCGAGTATTTCCATAGCTTTGACGAACCTGCGGTGATCTACTCATCCAACGGCAACAAGAC
CCGGTGGCTTCGTTACGCGAGCTGGCTGCTGACCGCCCCTGTCATTCTTATCCACCTGAGCAACCTTACG
GGTCTGGCGAACGACTATAACAAGCGTACCATGGGTCTGCTGGTGTCATGCATCGGCGGCATCGTGTGGG
CCACCACGGCCGCGCTGTCCAAGGGATACGTCCGTGTCATTTTCTTCCTGATGGGCCTGTGCTACGGCAT
CTACACATTCTTCAACGCAGCCAAGGTCTACATTGAGGCGTACCACACCGTGCCGAAGGGCCGGTGTCGC
CAGGTGGTGACTGGCATGGCTTGGCTCTTCTTCGTATCATGGGGTATGTTCCCCATCCTGTTCATCCTCG
GCCCCGAGGGCTTCGGCGTCCTGAGCCGGTACGGCTCCAACGTCGGCCACACCATCATTGACCTGATGTC
GAAGCAGTGCTGGGGTCTGCTCGGCCACTACCTGCGCGTGCTGATCCACAGCCATATCCTCATCCACGGC
GACATTCGCAAGACCACCAAATTGAACATTGGTGGCACTGAGATTGAGGTCGAGACGCTGGTGGAGGACG
AGGCCGAGGCTGGCGCGGTCGCGGCACTCGAGGTGGTGAGCAAGGGCGAGGAGCTGTTCACCGGCGTGGT
GCCCATCCTGGTGGAGCTGGACGGCGACGTGAACGGCCACAAGTTCAGCGTGAGCGGCGAGGGCGAGGGC
GACGCCACCTACGGCAAGCTGACCCTGAAGTTCATCTGCACCACCGGCAAGCTGCCCGTGCCCTGGCCCA
CCCTGGTGACCACCTTCGGCTACGGCCTGATGTGCTTCGCCCGCTACCCCGACCACATGAAGCAGCACGA
CTTCTTCAAGAGCGCCATGCCCGAGGGCTACGTGCAGGAGCGCACCATCTTCTTCAAGGACGACGGCAAC
TACAAGACCCGCGCCGAGGTGAAGTTCGAGGGCGACACCCTGGTGAACCGCATCGAGCTGAAGGGCATCG
ACTTCAAGGAGGACGGCAACATCCTGGGCCACAAGCTGGAGTACAACTACAACAGCCACAACGTGTACAT
CATGGCCGACAAGCAGAAGAACGGCATCAAGGTGAACTTCAAGATCCGCCACAACATCGAGGACGGCAGC
GTGCAGCTGGCCGACCACTACCAGCAGAACACCCCCATCGGCGACGGCCCCGTGCTGCTGCCCGACAACC
ACTACCTGAGCTACCAGAGCGCCCTGAGCAAGGACCCCAACGAGAAGCGCGACCACATGGTGCTGCTGGA
GTTCGTGACCGCCGCCGGCATCACCCTGGGCATGGACGAGCTGTACAAGCAGAGCCAGCCCATCCTGAAC
ACCAAGGAGATGGCCCCCCAGAGCAAGCCCCCCGAGGAGCTGGAGATGAGCAGCATGCCCAGCCCCGTGG
CCCCCCTGCCCGCCCGCACCGAGGGCGTGATCGACATGCGCAGCATGAGCAGCATCGACAGCTTCATCAG
CTGCGCCACCGACTTCCCCGAGGCCACCCGCTTCTGATCTAGAAAGCTTATCGATAATCAACCTCTGGAT
TACAAAATTTGTGAAAGATTGACTGGTATTCTTAACTATGTTGCTCCTTTTACGCTATGTGGATACGCTG
CTTTAATGCCTTTGTATCATGCTATTGCTTCCCGTATGGCTTTCATTTTCTCCTCCTTGTATAAATCCTG
GTTGCTGTCTCTTTATGAGGAGTTGTGGCCCGTTGTCAGGCAACGTGGCGTGGTGTGCACTGTGTTTGCT
GACGCAACCCCCACTGGTTGGGGCATTGCCACCACCTGTCAGCTCCTTTCCGGGACTTTCGCTTTCCCCC
TCCCTATTGCCACGGCGGAACTCATCGCCGCCTGCCTTGCCCGCTGCTGGACAGGGGCTCGGCTGTTGGG
CACTGACAATTCCGTGGTGTTGTCGGGGAAATCATCGTCCTTTCCTTGGCTGCTCGCCTGTGTTGCCACC
TGGATTCTGCGCGGGACGTCCTTCTGCTACGTCCCTTCGGCCCTCAATCCAGCGGACCTTCCTTCCCGCG
GCCTGCTGCCGGCTCTGCGGCCTCTTCCGCGTCTTCGCCTTCGCCCTCAGACGAGTCGGATCTCCCTTTG
GGCCGCCTCCCCGCATCGATACCGTCGACCCGGGCGGCCGCTCATAAAGCTCGACTGTGCCTTCTAGTTG
CCAGCCATCTGTTGTTTGCCCCTCCCCCGTGCCTTCCTTGACCCTGGAAGGTGCCACTCCCACTGTCCTT
TCCTAATAAAATGAGGAAATTGCATCGCATTGTCTGAGTAGGTGTCATTCTATTCTGGGGGGTGGGGTGG
GGCAGGACAGCAAGGGGGAGGATTGGGAAGACAATAGCAGGCATGCTGGGGATGCGGTCCGGACTGTACA
ATTGCATTCATTTTATGTTTCAGGTTCAGGGGGAGATGTGGGAGGTTTTTTAAAGCAAGTAAAACCTCTA
CAAATGTGGTAAAATCGATAAGGATCTTCCTAGAGCATGGCTACGTAGATAAGTAGCATGGCGGGTTAAT
CATTAACTACAAGGAACCCCTAGTGATGGAGTTGGCCACTCCCTCTCTGCGCGCTCGCTCGCTCACTGAG
GCCGGGCGACCAAAGGTCGCCCGACGCCCGGGCTTTGCCCGGGCGGCCTCAGTGAGCGAGCGAGCGCGCA
GCTGCATTAATGAATCGGCCAACGCGCGGGGAGAGGCGGTTTGCGTATTGGGCGCTCTTCCGCTTCCTCG
CTCACTGACTCGCTGCGCTCGGTCGTTCGGCTGCGGCGAGCGGTATCAGCTCACTCAAAGGCGGTAATAC
GGTTATCCACAGAATCAGGGGATAACGCAGGAAAGAACATGTGAGCAAAAGGCCAGCAAAAGGCCAGGAA
CCGTAAAAAGGCCGCGTTGCTGGCGTTTTTCCATAGGCTCCGCCCCCCTGACGAGCATCACAAAAATCGA
CGCTCAAGTCAGAGGTGGCGAAACCCGACAGGACTATAAAGATACCAGGCGTTTCCCCCTGGAAGCTCCC
TCGTGCGCTCTCCTGTTCCGACCCTGCCGCTTACCGGATACCTGTCCGCCTTTCTCCCTTCGGGAAGCGT
GGCGCTTTCTCATAGCTCACGCTGTAGGTATCTCAGTTCGGTGTAGGTCGTTCGCTCCAAGCTGGGCTGT
GTGCACGAACCCCCCGTTCAGCCCGACCGCTGCGCCTTATCCGGTAACTATCGTCTTGAGTCCAACCCGG
TAAGACACGACTTATCGCCACTGGCAGCAGCCACTGGTAACAGGATTAGCAGAGCGAGGTATGTAGGCGG
TGCTACAGAGTTCTTGAAGTGGTGGCCTAACTACGGCTACACTAGAAGAACAGTATTTGGTATCTGCGCT
CTGCTGAAGCCAGTTACCTTCGGAAAAAGAGTTGGTAGCTCTTGATCCGGCAAACAAACCACCGCTGGTA
GCGGTGGTTTTTTTGTTTGCAAGCAGCAGATTACGCGCAGAAAAAAAGGATCTCAAGAAGATCCTTTGAT
CTTTTCTACGGGGTCTGACGCTCAGTGGAACGAAAACTCACGTTAAGGGATTTTGGTCATGAGATTATCA
AAAAGGATCTTCACCTAGATCCTTTTAAATTAAAAATGAAGTTTTAAATCAATCTAAAGTATATATGAGT
AAACTTGGTCTGACAGTTACCAATGCTTAATCAGTGAGGCACCTATCTCAGCGATCTGTCTATTTCGTTC
ATCCATAGTTGCCTGACTCCCCGTCGTGTAGATAACTACGATACGGGAGGGCTTACCATCTGGCCCCAGT
GCTGCAATGATACCGCGAGACCCACGCTCACCGGCTCCAGATTTATCAGCAATAAACCAGCCAGCCGGAA
GGGCCGAGCGCAGAAGTGGTCCTGCAACTTTATCCGCCTCCATCCAGTCTATTAATTGTTGCCGGGAAGC
TAGAGTAAGTAGTTCGCCAGTTAATAGTTTGCGCAACGTTGTTGCCATTGCTACAGGCATCGTGGTGTCA
CGCTCGTCGTTTGGTATGGCTTCATTCAGCTCCGGTTCCCAACGATCAAGGCGAGTTACATGATCCCCCA
TGTTGTGCAAAAAAGCGGTTAGCTCCTTCGGTCCTCCGATCGTTGTCAGAAGTAAGTTGGCCGCAGTGTT
ATCACTCATGGTTATGGCAGCACTGCATAATTCTCTTACTGTCATGCCATCCGTAAGATGCTTTTCTGTG
ACTGGTGAGTACTCAACCAAGTCATTCTGAGAATAGTGTATGCGGCGACCGAGTTGCTCTTGCCCGGCGT
CAATACGGGATAATACCGCGCCACATAGCAGAACTTTAAAAGTGCTCATCATTGGAAAACGTTCTTCGGG
GCGAAAACTCTCAAGGATCTTACCGCTGTTGAGATCCAGTTCGATGTAACCCACTCGTGCACCCAACTGA
TCTTCAGCATCTTTTACTTTCACCAGCGTTTCTGGGTGAGCAAAAACAGGAAGGCAAAATGCCGCAAAAA
AGGGAATAAGGGCGACACGGAAATGTTGAATACTCATACTCTTCCTTTTTCAATATTATTGAAGCATTTA
TCAGGGTTATTGTCTCATGAGCGGATACATATTTGAATGTATTTAGAAAAATAAACAAATAGGGGTTCCG
CGCACATTTCCCCGAAAAGTGCCACCTAAATTGTAAGCGTTAATATTTTGTTAAAATTCGCGTTAAATTT
TTGTTAAATCAGCTCATTTTTTAACCAATAGGCCGAAATCGGCAAAATCCCTTATAAATCAAAAGAATAG
ACCGAGATAGGGT
[37 nt withheld, positions 6104-6140]
AAAGAACGTGGACTCCAACGTCAAAGG
[49 nt withheld, positions 6168-6216]
TAATCAA
